>Addgene plasmid #148212 | pAc5.1B-lambdaN-HA-DmHrp48_AA | depositor full sequence | sequence record 290660 | Full Sequence
CTTCAAGGAATTAATTCTATATTCTAAAAACACAAATGATACTTCTAAAAAAAATCATGAATGGCATCAA
CTCTGAATCAAATCTTTGCAGATGCACCTACTTCTCATTTCCACTGTCACATCATTTTTCCAGATCTCGC
TGCCTGTTATGTGGCCCACAAACCAAGACACGTTTTATGGCCATTAAAGCTGGCTGATCGTCGCCAAACA
CCAAATACATATCAATATGTACATTCGAGAAAGAAGCGATCAAAGAAGCGTCTTCGGGCGAGTAGGAGAA
TGCGGAGGAGAAGGAGAACGAGCTGATCTAGTATCTCTCCACAATCCAATGCCAACTGACCAACTGGCCA
TATTCGGAGCAATTTGAAGCCAATTTCCATCGCCTGGCGATCGCTCCATTCTTGGCTATATGTTTTTCAC
CGTTCCCGGGGCCATTTTCAAAGACTCGTCGGTAAGATAAGATTGTGTCACTCGCTGTCTCTCTTCATTT
GTCGAAGAATGCTGAGGAATTTCGCGATGACGTCGGCGAGTATTTTGAAGAATGAGAATAATTTGTATTT
ATACGAAAATCAGTTAGTGGAATTTTCTACAAAAACATGTTATCTATAGATAATTTTGTTGCAAAATATG
TTGACTATGACAAAGATTGTATGTATATACCTTTAATGTATTCTCATTTTCTTATGTATTTATAATGGCA
ATGATGATACTGATGATATTTTAAGATGATGCCAGACCACAGGCTGATTTCTGCGTCTTTTGCCGAACGC
AGTGCATGTGCGGTTGTTGTTTTTTGGAATAGTTTCAATTTTCGGACTGTCCGCTTTGATTTCAGTTTCT
TGGCTTATTCAAAAAGCAAAGTAAAGCCAAAAAAGCGAGATGGCAATACCAAATGCGGCAAAACGGTAGT
GGAAGGAAAGGGGTGCGGGGCAGCGGAAGGAAGGGTGGGGCGGGGCGTGGCGGGGTCTGTGGCTGGGCGC
GACGTCACCGACGTTGGAGCCACTCCTTTGACCATGTGTGCGTGTGTGTATTATTCGTGTCTCGCCACTC
GCCGGTTGTTTTTTTCTTTTTATCTCGCTCTCTCTAGCGCCATCTCGTACGCATGCTCAACGCACCGCAT
GTTGCCGTGTCCTTTATGCGTCATTTTGGCTCGAAATAGGCAATTATTTAAACAAAGATTAGTCAACGAA
AACGCTAAAATAAATAAGTCTACAATATGGTTACTTATTGCCATGTGTGTGCAGCCAACGATAGCAACAA
AAGCAACAACACAGTGGCTTTCCCTCTTTCACTTTTTGTTTGCAAGCGCGTGCGAGCAAGACGGCACGAC
CGGCAAACGCAATTACGCTGACAAAGAGCAGACGAAGTTTTGGCCGAAAAACATCAAGGCGCCTGATACG
AATGCATTTGCAATAACAATTGCGATATTTAATATTGTTTATGAAGCTGTTTGACTTCAAAACACACAAA
AAAAAAAATAAAACAAATTATTTGAAAGAGAATTAGGAATCGGACAGCTTATCGTTACGGGCTAACAGCA
CACCGAGACGAAATAGCTTACCTGACGTCACAGCCTCTGGAAGAACTGCCGCCAAGCAGAGAGAGAGAGA
AAAAGAGGGAGAGCAGCTTAGACCGCATGTGCTTGTGTGTGAGGCGTCTCTCTCTTCGTCTCCTGTTTGC
GCAAACGCATAGACTGCACTGAGAAAATCGATTACCTATTTTTTATGAATGAATATTTGCACTATTACTA
TTCAAAACTATTAAGATAGCAATCACATTCAATAGCCAAATACTATACCACCTGAGCGATGCAACGAAAT
GATCAATTTGAGCAAAAATGCTGCATATTTAGGACGGCATCATTATAGAAATGCTTCTTGCTGTGTACTT
TTCTCTCGTCTGGCAGCTGTTTCGCCGTTATTGTTAAAACCGGCTTAAGTTAGGTGTGTTTTCTACGACT
AGTGATGCCCCTACTAGAAGATGTGTGTTGCACAAATGTCCCTGAATAACCAATTTGAAGTGCAGATAGC
AGTAAACGTAAGCTAATATGAATATTATTTAACTGTAATGTTTTAATATCGCTGGACATTACTAATAAAC
CCACTATAAACACATGTACATATGTATGTTTTGGCATACAATGAGTAGTTGGGGAAAAAATGTGTAAAAG
CACCGTGACCATCACAGCATAAAGATAACCAGCTGAAGTATCGAATATGAGTAACCCCCAAATTGAATCA
CATGCCGCAACTGATAGGACCCATGGAAGTACACTCTTCATGGCGATATACAAGACACACACAAGCACGA
ACACCCAGTTGCGGAGGAAATTCTCCGTAAATGAAAACCCAATCGGCGAACAATTCATACCCATATATGG
TAAAAGTTTTGAACGCGACTTGAGAGCGGAGAGCATTGCGGCTGATAAGGTTTTAGCGCTAAGCGGGCTT
TATAAAACGGGCTGCGGGACCAGTTTTCATATCACTACCGTTTGAGTTCTTGTGCTGTGTGGATACTCCT
CCCGACACAAAGCCGCTCCATCAGCCAGCAGTCGTCTAATCCAGAGACCCCGGATCGGGGTACCAACATG
GACGCACAAACACGACGACGTGAGCGTCGCGCTGAGAAACAAGCTCAATGGAAAGCTGCAAACGGTGGAT
CTCCTCCACATATGGCTTACCCATACGATGTTCCAGATTACGCTCCTCCAAGCTTGAATTCTGCAGATAT
CATGGAGGAAGACGAGAGGGGCAAACTTTTTGTGGGCGGTCTATCCTGGGAGACGACGCAGGAGAACCTG
TCGCGCTACTTCTGCCGCTTCGGGGACATCATTGACTGTGTGGTGATGAAGAACAACGAGAGCGGCAGGT
CGCGCGGCTTTGGCTTCGTTACCTTCGCCGATCCCACCAACGTCAACCACGTGCTGCAGAACGGACCGCA
CACGCTCGACGGTCGCACCATCGACCCCAAGCCGTGCAATCCGCGCACTCTGCAGAAACCGAAGAAGGGC
GGCGGCTACAAGGTCTTCCTGGGTGGCCTGCCCTCGAACGTCACCGAGACCGATCTGCGGACCTTCTTTA
ACCGCTACGGCAAGGTCACCGAGGTGGTTATCATGTACGACCAGGAGAAGAAGAAGTCCCGCGGCTTCGG
CTTTCTCTCCTTCGAGGAGGAGTCCTCCGTTGAGCACGTGACCAACGAGCGGTACATCAATCTGAATGGC
AAGCAGGTCGAAATCAAGAAGGCCGAGCCTCGTGATGGATCTGGCGGCCAAAACTCCAACAACAGTACCG
TGGGAGGCGCCTATGGCAAGCTTGGTAACGAGTGCAGCCACTGGGGACCGCACCATGCTCCCATCAACAT
GATGCAGGGCCAGAATGGCCAGATGGGTGGACCGCCGCTGAATATGCCCATTGGAGCGCCGAATATGATG
CCTGGCTATCAGGGTTGGGGCACCTCGCCGCAGCAGCAACAATACGGCTACGGCAACAGTGGCCCAGGAT
CGTACCAGGGATGGGGAGCTCCACCAGGACCCCAGGGACCACCACCGCAGTGGTCGAACTACGCTGGACC
TCAGCAGACGCAGGGCTACGGCGGATACGACATGTATAACTCGACGTCGACCGGAGCTCCTTCGGGACCA
TCGGGCGGCGGCAGCTGGAACTCGTGGAACATGCCACCTAACTCTGCCGGACCCACTGGGGCACCAGGAG
CCGGAGCGGGCACCGCCACTGACATGTACTCGCGTGCTCAAGCCTGGGCGACGGGCGGTCCCTCGACCAC
TGGACCAGTGGGCGGCATGCCCCGGACAGGACCCGGTAATTCGGCCTCCAAGTCTGGCTCTGAGTACGAC
TACGGCGGCTATGGATCCGGGTACGACTACGACTACAGCAACTATGTGAAGCAGGAGGGCGCCTCGAACT
ACGGAGCAGGGCCGCGATCAGCGTACGGCAACGACAGCTCCACGCAGCCACCCTATGCAACCTCGCAGGC
TGTCTAACTCGAGTCTAGAGGGCCCGCGGTTCGAAGGTAAGCCTATCCCTAACCCTCTCCTCGGTCTCGA
TTCTACGCGTACCGGTCATCATCACCATCACCATTGAGTTTAAACCCGCTGATCAGCCTCGACTGTGCCT
TCTAAGGCCTGAGCTCGCTGATCAGCCTCGATCGAGGATCCAGACATGATAAGATACATTGATGAGTTTG
GACAAACCACAACTAGAATGCAGTGAAAAAAATGCTTTATTTGTGAAATTTGTGATGCTATTGCTTTATT
TGTAACCATTATAAGCTGCAATAAACAAGTTAACAACAACAATTGCATTCATTTTATGTTTCAGGTTCAG
GGGGAGGTGTGGGAGGTTTTTTAAAGCAAGTAAAACCTCTACAAATGTGGTATGGCTGATTATGATCAGT
CGACCGATGCCCTTGAGAGCCTTCAACCCAGTCAGCTCCTTCCGGTGGGCGCGGGGCATGACTATCGTCG
CCGCACTTATGACTGTCTTCTTTATCATGCAACTCGTAGGACAGGTGCCGGCAGCGCTCTGGGTCATTTT
CGGCGAGGACCGCTTTCGCTGGAGCGCGACGATGATCGGCCTGTCGCTTGCGGTATTCGGAATCTTGCAC
GCCCTCGCTCAAGCCTTCGTCACTGGTCCCGCCACCAAACGTTTCGGCGAGAAGCAGGCCATTATCGCCG
GCATGGCGGCCGACGCGCTGGGCTACGTCTTGCTGGCGTTCGCGACGCGAGGCTGGATGGCCTTCCCCAT
TATGATTCTTCTCGCTTCCGGCGGCATCGGGATGCCCGCGTTGCAGGCCATGCTGTCCAGGCAGGTAGAT
GACGACCATCAGGGACAGCTTCAAGGATCGCTCGCGGCTCTTACCAGCCAGCAAAAGGCCAGGAACCGTA
AAAAGGCCGCGTTGCTGGCGTTTTTCCATAGGCTCCGCCCCCCTGACGAGCATCACAAAAATCGACGCTC
AAGTCAGAGGTGGCGAAACCCGACAGGACTATAAAGATACCAGGCGTTTCCCCCTGGAAGCTCCCTCGTG
CGCTCTCCTGTTCCGACCCTGCCGCTTACCGGATACCTGTCCGCCTTTCTCCCTTCGGGAAGCGTGGCGC
TTTCTCAATGCTCACGCTGTAGGTATCTCAGTTCGGTGTAGGTCGTTCGCTCCAAGCTGGGCTGTGTGCA
CGAACCCCCCGTTCAGCCCGACCGCTGCGCCTTATCCGGTAACTATCGTCTTGAGTCCAACCCGGTAAGA
CACGACTTATCGCCACTGGCAGCAGCCACTGGTAACAGGATTAGCAGAGCGAGGTATGTAGGCGGTGCTA
CAGAGTTCTTGAAGTGGTGGCCTAACTACGGCTACACTAGAAGGACAGTATTTGGTATCTGCGCTCTGCT
GAAGCCAGTTACCTTCGGAAAAAGAGTTGGTAGCTCTTGATCCGGCAAACAAACCACCGCTGGTAGCGGT
GGTTTTTTTGTTTGCAAGCAGCAGATTACGCGCAGAAAAAAAGGATCTCAAGAAGATCCTTTGATCTTTT
CTACGGGGTCTGACGCTCAGTGGAACGAAAACTCACGTTAAGGGATTTTGGTCATGAGATTATCAAAAAG
GATCTTCACCTAGATCCTTTTAAATTAAAAATGAAGTTTTAAATCAATCTAAAGTATATATGAGTAAACT
TGGTCTGACAGTTACCAATGCTTAATCAGTGAGGCACCTATCTCAGCGATCTGTCTATTTCGTTCATCCA
TAGTTGCCTGACTCCCCGTCGTGTAGATAACTACGATACGGGAGGGCTTACCATCTGGCCCCAGTGCTGC
AATGATACCGCGAGACCCACGCTCACCGGCTCCAGATTTATCAGCAATAAACCAGCCAGCCGGAAGGGCC
GAGCGCAGAAGTGGTCCTGCAACTTTATCCGCCTCCATCCAGTCTATTAATTGTTGCCGGGAAGCTAGAG
TAAGTAGTTCGCCAGTTAATAGTTTGCGCAACGTTGTTGCCATTGCTGCAGGCATCGTGGTGTCACGCTC
GTCGTTTGGTATGGCTTCATTCAGCTCCGGTTCCCAACGATCAAGGCGAGTTACATGATCCCCCATGTTG
TGCAAAAAAGCGGTTAGCTCCTTCGGTCCTCCGATCGTTGTCAGAAGTAAGTTGGCCGCAGTGTTATCAC
TCATGGTTATGGCAGCACTGCATAATTCTCTTACTGTCATGCCATCCGTAAGATGCTTTTCTGTGACTGG
TGAGTACTCAACCAAGTCATTCTGAGAATAGTGTATGCGGCGACCGAGTTGCTCTTGCCCGGCGTCAACA
CGGGATAATACCGCGCCACATAGCAGAACTTTAAAAGTGCTCATCATTGGAAAACGTTCTTCGGGGCGAA
AACTCTCAAGGATCTTACCGCTGTTGAGATCCAGTTCGATGTAACCCACTCGTGCACCCAACTGATCTTC
AGCATCTTTTACTTTCACCAGCGTTTCTGGGTGAGCAAAAACAGGAAGGCAAAATGCCGCAAAAAAGGGA
ATAAGGGCGACACGGAAATGTTGAATACTCATACTCTTCCTTTTTCAATATTATTGAAGCATTTATCAGG
GTTATTGTCTCATGAGCGGATACATATTTGAATGTATTTAGAAAAATAAACAAATAGGGGTTCCGCGCAC
ATTTCCCCGAAAAGTGCCACCTGACGTCTAAGAAACCATTATTATCATGACATTAACCTATAAAAATAGG
CGTATCACGAGGCCCTTTCGT
Features (pLannotate 1.2.2; 11 found; start..end, strand, type, name):
     56..2568    +  promoter       Ac5 promoter: Drosophila melanogaster actin 5C promoter
   2588..2653    +  CDS            N (fragment): REGN_LAMBD - Experimental evidence at protein level: Swiss-Prot protein existence level 1. Plays a role as a transcriptional antitermination factor that allows the virus to initiate its lytic phase. Activates expression of the delayed viral early genes by modifying host RNA polymerase (RNAP) into a form that is resistant to termination signals. This antitermination function requires the host NusA protein which serves to stabilize the interaction between antitermination protein N and host RNA polymerase. From Escherichia phage lambda (Bacteriophage lambda).
   2678..2704    +  CDS            3xHA (fragment): three tandem HA epitope tags
   2732..3994    +  CDS            Hrb27C: RB27C_DROME - Also known as hrp48, Rbp7. Experimental evidence at protein level: Swiss-Prot protein existence level 1. This protein is a component of ribonucleosomes. Could be needed to organize a concentration gradient of a dorsalizing morphogen (Dm) originating in the germinal vesicle. From Drosophila melanogaster (Fruit fly).
   4026..4067    +  CDS            V5 tag: epitope tag from simian virus 5
   4167..4301    -  polyA_signal   SV40 poly(A) signal: SV40 polyadenylation signal
   4324..4408    -  CDS            large T antigen (fragment): large T antigen from SV40 (simian virus 40)
   4409..4879    +  CDS            TcR (fragment): tetracycline efflux protein; tet; confers resistance to tetracycline
   4923..5511    -  rep_origin     ori: high-copy-number ColE1/pMB1/pBR322/pUC origin of replication
   5682..6542    -  CDS            AmpR: β-lactamase; bla; confers resistance to ampicillin, carbenicillin, and related antibiotics
   6543..6647    -  promoter       AmpR promoter: bla
