[The description below was written by a language model from this plasmid's Addgene catalogue record and pLannotate feature annotations shown in this document.]
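Description:
pAc5.1B-lambdaN-HA-DmHrp48_AA is an insect-cell expression plasmid of about 6.7 kb. The catalogue lists the backbone as unknown, although the name and feature layout point to a pAc5.1-type vector. In bacteria it is maintained through a ColE1/pUC-family origin and selected with ampicillin via a β-lactamase gene under its own bla promoter. The annotation describes this origin as high copy, whereas the catalogue entry records the plasmid as low copy. Short annotated fragments of a tetracycline resistance gene and of SV40 large T antigen appear to be non-functional backbone remnants. No marker for selection in insect cells is annotated.

The payload is driven by the Drosophila melanogaster actin 5C promoter, a strong constitutive promoter used in fly cell lines. The coding region begins with a short fragment of the bacteriophage lambda N protein, followed by an HA epitope (annotated as a partial match to a 3xHA element, so probably a single copy) and then the full Hrb27C/Hrp48 coding sequence, an hnRNP-type ribonucleosome component. The depositor notes one silent mutation relative to the isoform D reference. A V5 tag sequence from the vector lies downstream of the insert, but the record does not show whether it is translated in frame or preceded by a stop codon. An SV40 polyadenylation signal follows the cassette.

The stated purpose is simply insect expression of DmHrp48. The lambda N peptide is generally used to tether a fusion protein to reporter mRNAs carrying BoxB hairpins, so the construct is suited to tethering assays that test the protein's effect on a bound transcript, with HA allowing detection. The meaning of the "_AA" suffix is not explained.
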