Addgene plasmid #148212: pAc5.1B-lambdaN-HA-DmHrp48_AA
Purpose: Insect Expression of DmHrp48
Depositing lab: Elisa Izaurralde. Depositing organization: Max Planck Institute for Developmental Biology.
Backbone
  Vector backbone: Unknown
  Vector type: Insect Expression
Growth in bacteria
  Bacterial resistance: Ampicillin, 100 μg/mL
  Growth temperature: 37°C
  Growth strain: DH5alpha
  Copy number: Low Copy
Gene/Insert
  Gene/Insert name: DmHrp48 (alt names: Hrb27c; Rbp7)
  Species: D. melanogaster (fly)
  Mutation: one silent mutation compared to the sequence of isoformD: NM_001169426.2.
  Entrez Gene: Hrb27C (a.k.a. Dmel_CG10377, 10280, CG10377, Dmel\CG10377, HRB27C, HRP48, Hrb27-C, Hrb27C/Hrp48, Hrb27c, Hrb48, Hrp48, Hrp48/Hrb27C, Ov5, RRM7, Rbp7, hnRNP27C, hnRNP48, hrb27, hrb27C, hrb27c, hrp48, l(2)02647, l(2)10280, l(2)2647, linha, p50, rrm7)
  Cloning method: Unknown
Terms and licenses: Academic/Nonprofit Terms; Industry Terms: Not Available to Industry
Depositor comments: Plasmids from this collection were made available to the research community and donated after the lab closed. Please note that the sequence provided by the depositing laboratory may be theoretical/predicted or based on Sanger sequencing results. There may be discrepancies between sequencing results obtained by Addgene and the depositor sequence. If an Addgene verified sequence is not available, please contact before placing your order to request that our lab fully sequence the plasmid.
How to cite: pAc5.1B-lambdaN-HA-DmHrp48_AA was a gift from Elisa Izaurralde (Addgene plasmid # 148212 ; http://n2t.net/addgene:148212 ; RRID:Addgene_148212)
